>Addgene plasmid #20980 | HOXA10-MSCV | addgene partial sequence | sequence record 26783 | 20980 with pLXSN-5
GCCCTCACTCCTTCTCTAGGCGCCGGAATTCCGGTTTAAAGCTGGGATATCTTACAGAGGAAGGAAAAAT
TAACCTTTTTTACTTTCTTTCTCACTTTTTAAATCAGCCAAAGTCAAGCCCGTTTGCCAACCTGCATGTC
CATGCCTGTAAGCCCTTCTCTTGGCCAAGGAAGAAAGGAAGAAAGAAAAAAGAAACCCAGGGGCCTGTAT
CCCCTGATTAAACACAGCACAGCACTCCAGGCAGACATGCCCGGTGGCGGCTCCTTTGCACCATTGACCT
CAGGCCAGACACCTCAGCGCCAACAATGGGACCTCGGCCTTCCGGCTAGGTTTGCCCCAGGCTGGGCAGG
AAACCAGCTCGGCCGAAGACAGGGGCCATTTCGAGCAGTGGGACCCCAAGACAGCAAACCCAGCCCAGTC
AGGACTTGACACTTAGGACAATATCTATCTCTATAGAATTTTAGCATGATATGGCTTTTTCCCCCAGAAA
ACAACAAATAAACCAGCACCAAGCAAACACAAAGAAACAAAAAGTCAGAACAAACCAGCCCTGCACAGAT
GTAACGGCCCAGGAGATGGCGAGTGTGGGAGGGAGGAACAGGGCTCCAGCACAGGTGCGAGTTCCTGGGC
AGAGCCTGAAGACAGAGGGAGGGGACCAGCGCTCGGGAAGTGAAAAAACCGGTTCC
