[The description below was written by a language model from this plasmid's Addgene catalogue record.]
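Description:
HOXA10-MSCV is a retroviral mammalian expression plasmid built on the murine stem cell virus (MSCV) backbone, recorded as about 6.5 kb without insert. It carries a human HOXA10 insert of roughly 2.5 kb, cloned by restriction digestion between an EcoRI site at the 5′ end (status after cloning unknown) and a HindIII site at the 3′ end that was destroyed during cloning. In bacteria the plasmid is maintained at high copy under ampicillin selection. In mammalian cells, a neomycin resistance marker allows transduced or transfected cells to be selected with G418.

No feature table is provided, so the promoter arrangement and the precise positions of viral elements are not stated in the record. In MSCV-type vectors generally, the gene of interest is transcribed from the 5′ long terminal repeat. The LTRs, together with a packaging signal, allow the vector RNA to be packaged into retroviral particles when the viral proteins are supplied in trans by a packaging cell line. After infection the vector integrates into the genome of dividing target cells, giving stable, heritable expression. How the neomycin marker is driven in this particular construct is not recorded.

HOXA10 encodes a homeobox transcription factor. The associated publication used overexpression of HOXA10 in murine hematopoietic cells to show that it perturbs both myeloid and lymphoid differentiation and leads to acute myeloid leukemia. The construct is therefore suited to stable, enforced HOXA10 expression in hematopoietic progenitors or other retrovirally transducible cells for studies of HOX gene function in differentiation and leukemogenesis.
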