Addgene plasmid #20980: HOXA10-MSCV
Depositing lab: Corey Largman. Depositing organization: San Francisco VA Health Care System. Publication: Overexpression of HOXA10 in murine hematopoietic cells perturbs both myeloid and lymphoid differentiation and leads to acute myeloid leukemia. Thorsteinsdottir U, Sauvageau G, Hough MR, Dragowska W, Lansdorp PM, Lawrence HJ, Largman C, Humphries RK. Mol Cell Biol. 1997 Jan . 17(1):495-505. PubMed 8972230.
Backbone
  Vector backbone: MSCV
  Backbone size w/o insert (bp): 6500
  Vector type: Mammalian Expression, Retroviral
  Selectable markers: Neomycin (select with G418)
Growth in bacteria
  Bacterial resistance: Ampicillin, 100 μg/mL
  Growth temperature: 37°C
  Growth strain: DH5alpha
  Copy number: High Copy
Gene/Insert
  Gene/Insert name: HOXA10
  Species: H. sapiens (human)
  Insert size (bp): 2500
  Entrez Gene: HOXA10 (a.k.a. HOX1, HOX1.8, HOX1H, PL)
  Cloning method: Restriction Enzyme; 5′ cloning site EcoRI (unknown if destroyed); 3′ cloning site HindIII (destroyed during cloning)
  Sequencing primers: 5′ MSCV
Terms and licenses: Academic/Nonprofit Terms; Industry Terms: Not Available to Industry
How to cite: HOXA10-MSCV was a gift from Corey Largman (Addgene plasmid # 20980 ; http://n2t.net/addgene:20980 ; RRID:Addgene_20980)
